Addgene plasmid #46099: pAC-9-QFMD184-475
Depositing lab: Christopher Potter. Depositing organization: Johns Hopkins University and School of Medicine. Publication: Improved and expanded Q-system reagents for genetic manipulations. Riabinina O, Luginbuhl D, Marr E, Liu S, Wu MN, Luo L, Potter CJ. Nat Methods. 2015 Jan 12. doi: 10.1038/nmeth.3250. PubMed 25581800.
Backbone
  Vector backbone: pPAC5C-PL
  Backbone size w/o insert (bp): 6445
  Total vector size (bp): 8374
  Vector type: Insect Expression
Growth in bacteria
  Bacterial resistance: Ampicillin, 100 μg/mL
  Growth temperature: 37°C
  Growth strain: DH5alpha
  Copy number: Unknown
Gene/Insert
  Gene/Insert name: QFMD184-475 (alt names: QF DNA binding domain; QF middle domain 184-475; QF activation domain)
  Species: Synthetic
  Insert size (bp): 1929
  Cloning method: Ligation Independent Cloning
  Sequencing primers: 5′ AC5
Terms and licenses: Academic/Nonprofit Terms; Industry Terms: Not Available to Industry
Depositor comments: Please see this additional reference https://www.ncbi.nlm.nih.gov/pubmed/20434990 for more information on the Q-system.
How to cite: pAC-9-QFMD184-475 was a gift from Christopher Potter (Addgene plasmid # 46099 ; http://n2t.net/addgene:46099 ; RRID:Addgene_46099)
