[The description below was written by a language model from this plasmid's Addgene catalogue record and pLannotate feature annotations shown in this document.]
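Description:
pAC-9-QFMD184-475 is an insect-cell expression plasmid built on the pPAC5C-PL backbone (8,374 bp in total, with a 1,929 bp insert introduced by ligation-independent cloning). It is propagated in E. coli through a high-copy ColE1/pUC-type origin and selected with ampicillin via the β-lactamase gene and its native promoter. The feature table also picks up remnants of pUC/pBR322 ancestry: lacI, lacZα, rop and bom fragments, a partial polylinker, and the lac promoter/operator with its CAP site. None of these appears to contribute to the payload. No separate selectable marker for insect cells is annotated.

The payload is a synthetic variant of QF, the transcriptional activator of the Q-system binary expression system, derived from the Neurospora crassa qa-1F regulator of the quinate gene cluster. The alternative names indicate that the coding sequence combines the QF DNA-binding domain, residues 184–475 of the middle domain, and the activation domain, so it is a version of QF retaining only part of the middle region. This open reading frame sits immediately downstream of the roughly 2.5 kb Drosophila melanogaster actin 5C promoter, which drives strong constitutive expression in Drosophila cells. A short actin-like match annotated downstream of the insert most likely reflects actin 5C gene sequence in the backbone's 3′ region, although the record does not annotate a terminator or polyadenylation signal.

The associated publication describes improved and expanded Q-system reagents. The construct therefore appears to belong to a series of QF domain variants expressed in cultured insect cells, presumably to compare their activity on QF-responsive reporters. The record does not spell out the specific assay.
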