Features (pLannotate 1.2.2; 14 found; start..end, strand, type, name):
     96..200     +  promoter       AmpR promoter: bla
    201..1061    +  CDS            AmpR: β-lactamase; bla; confers resistance to ampicillin, carbenicillin, and related antibiotics
   1232..1820    +  rep_origin     ori: high-copy-number ColE1/pMB1/pBR322/pUC origin of replication
   2003..2095    +  CDS            lacI (fragment): lac repressor; lacI; The lac repressor binds to the lac operator to inhibit transcription in E. coli. This inhibition can be relieved by adding lactose or isopropyl-β-D-thiogalactopyranoside (IPTG).
   2108..2129    +  protein_bind   CAP binding site: CAP binding activates transcription in the presence of cAMP. E. coli catabolite activator protein
   2144..2174    +  promoter       lac promoter: promoter for the E. coli lac operon
   2182..2198    +  protein_bind   lac operator: The lac repressor binds to the lac operator to inhibit transcription in E. coli. This inhibition can be relieved by adding lactose or isopropyl-β-D-thiogalactopyranoside (IPTG). lac repressor encoded by lacI
   2277..4790    +  promoter       Ac5 promoter: Drosophila melanogaster actin 5C promoter
   4803..6728    +  CDS            qa-1f (fragment): QA1F_NEUCR - Protein predicted: Swiss-Prot protein existence level 4. Transcription activation of genes for enzymes and proteins of quinate metabolism by binding to a 16 base-pair sequence (consensus 5'- GGRTAARYRYTTAYCC-3') in front of each Qa genes. From Neurospora crassa (strain ATCC 24698 / 74-OR23-1A / CBS 708.71 / DSM 1257 / FGSC 987).
   6814..6909    +  CDS            ACT_DICVI: Experimental evidence at transcript level: Swiss-Prot protein existence level 2. Actins are highly conserved proteins that are involved in various types of cell motility and are ubiquitously expressed in all eukaryotic cells. From Dictyocaulus viviparus (Bovine lungworm).
   7953..7976    +  misc_feature   MCS (fragment): pUC18/19 multiple cloning site
   7979..8133    +  CDS            lacZα (fragment): LacZα fragment of β-galactosidase; lacZ fragment
   8139..8238    -  misc_feature   bom (fragment): basis of mobility region from pBR322
   8340..1       -  CDS            rop (fragment) (across the origin): Rop protein, which maintains plasmids at low copy number; rop
>Addgene plasmid #46099 | pAC-9-QFMD184-475 | depositor full sequence | sequence record 64991 | pAC-9-QFMD184-475 sequence 8374 bps
GACGAAAGGGCCTCGTGATACGCCTATTTTTATAGGTTAATGTCATGATAATAATGGTTTCTTAGACGTC
AGGTGGCACTTTTCGGGGAAATGTGCGCGGAACCCCTATTTGTTTATTTTTCTAAATACATTCAAATATG
TATCCGCTCATGAGACAATAACCCTGATAAATGCTTCAATAATATTGAAAAAGGAAGAGTATGAGTATTC
AACATTTCCGTGTCGCCCTTATTCCCTTTTTTGCGGCATTTTGCCTTCCTGTTTTTGCTCACCCAGAAAC
GCTGGTGAAAGTAAAAGATGCTGAAGATCAGTTGGGTGCACGAGTGGGTTACATCGAACTGGATCTCAAC
AGCGGTAAGATCCTTGAGAGTTTTCGCCCCGAAGAACGTTTTCCAATGATGAGCACTTTTAAAGTTCTGC
TATGTGGCGCGGTATTATCCCGTATTGACGCCGGGCAAGAGCAACTCGGTCGCCGCATACACTATTCTCA
GAATGACTTGGTTGAGTACTCACCAGTCACAGAAAAGCATCTTACGGATGGCATGACAGTAAGAGAATTA
TGCAGTGCTGCCATAACCATGAGTGATAACACTGCGGCCAACTTACTTCTGACAACGATCGGAGGACCGA
AGGAGCTAACCGCTTTTTTGCACAACATGGGGGATCATGTAACTCGCCTTGATCGTTGGGAACCGGAGCT
GAATGAAGCCATACCAAACGACGAGCGTGACACCACGATGCCTGTAGCAATGGCAACAACGTTGCGCAAA
CTATTAACTGGCGAACTACTTACTCTAGCTTCCCGGCAACAATTAATAGACTGGATGGAGGCGGATAAAG
TTGCAGGACCACTTCTGCGCTCGGCCCTTCCGGCTGGCTGGTTTATTGCTGATAAATCTGGAGCCGGTGA
GCGTGGGTCTCGCGGTATCATTGCAGCACTGGGGCCAGATGGTAAGCCCTCCCGTATCGTAGTTATCTAC
ACGACGGGGAGTCAGGCAACTATGGATGAACGAAATAGACAGATCGCTGAGATAGGTGCCTCACTGATTA
AGCATTGGTAACTGTCAGACCAAGTTTACTCATATATACTTTAGATTGATTTAAAACTTCATTTTTAATT
TAAAAGGATCTAGGTGAAGATCCTTTTTGATAATCTCATGACCAAAATCCCTTAACGTGAGTTTTCGTTC
CACTGAGCGTCAGACCCCGTAGAAAAGATCAAAGGATCTTCTTGAGATCCTTTTTTTCTGCGCGTAATCT
GCTGCTTGCAAACAAAAAAACCACCGCTACCAGCGGTGGTTTGTTTGCCGGATCAAGAGCTACCAACTCT
TTTTCCGAAGGTAACTGGCTTCAGCAGAGCGCAGATACCAAATACTGTCCTTCTAGTGTAGCCGTAGTTA
GGCCACCACTTCAAGAACTCTGTAGCACCGCCTACATACCTCGCTCTGCTAATCCTGTTACCAGTGGCTG
CTGCCAGTGGCGATAAGTCGTGTCTTACCGGGTTGGACTCAAGACGATAGTTACCGGATAAGGCGCAGCG
GTCGGGCTGAACGGGGGGTTCGTGCACACAGCCCAGCTTGGAGCGAACGACCTACACCGAACTGAGATAC
CTACAGCGTGAGCTATGAGAAAGCGCCACGCTTCCCGAAGGGAGAAAGGCGGACAGGTATCCGGTAAGCG
GCAGGGTCGGAACAGGAGAGCGCACGAGGGAGCTTCCAGGGGGAAACGCCTGGTATCTTTATAGTCCTGT
CGGGTTTCGCCACCTCTGACTTGAGCGTCGATTTTTGTGATGCTCGTCAGGGGGGCGGAGCCTATGGAAA
AACGCCAGCAACGCGGCCTTTTTACGGTTCCTGGCCTTTTGCTGGCCTTTTGCTCACATGTTCTTTCCTG
CGTTATCCCCTGATTCTGTGGATAACCGTATTACCGCCTTTGAGTGAGCTGATACCGCTCGCCGCAGCCG
AACGACCGAGCGCAGCGAGTCAGTGAGCGAGGAAGCGGAAGAGCGCCCAATACGCAAACCGCCTCTCCCC
GCGCGTTGGCCGATTCATTAATGCAGCTGGCACGACAGGTTTCCCGACTGGAAAGCGGGCAGTGAGCGCA
ACGCAATTAATGTGAGTTAGCTCACTCATTAGGCACCCCAGGCTTTACACTTTATGCTTCCGGCTCGTAT
GTTGTGTGGAATTGTGAGCGGATAACAATTTCACACAGGAAACAGCTATGACCATGATTACGAATTCTAT
ATTCTAAAAACACAAATGATACTTCTAAAAAAAAATCATGAATGGCATCAACTCTGAATCAAATCTTTGC
AGATGCACCTACTTCTCATTTCCACTGTCACATCATTTTTCCAGATCTCGCTGCCTGTTATGTGGCCCAC
AAACCAAGACACGTTTTATGGCCATTAAAGCTGGCTGATCGTCGCCAAACACCAAATACATAATGAATAT
GTACACATTCGAGAAAGAAGCGATCAAAGAAGCGTCTTCGGGCGGAGTAGGAGAATGCGGAGGAGAAGGA
GAACGAGCTGATCTAGTATCTCTCCACAATCCAATGCCAACTGACCAACTGGCCATATTCGGAGCAATTT
GAAGCCAATTTCCATCGCCTGGCGATCGCTCCATTCTTGGCTATATGTTTTTCACCGTTACCCGGGGCCA
TTTTCAAAGACTCGTCGGCAAGATAAGATTGTGTCACTCGCTGTCTCTCTTCATTTGTCGAAGAATGCTG
AGGAATTTCGCGATGACGTCGGCGAGTATTTTGAAGAATGAGAATAATTTGTATTTATACGAAAATCAGT
TAGTGGAATTTTCTACAAAAACATGTTATCTATAGATAATTTTGTTGCAAAATATGTTGACTATGACAAA
GATTGTATGTATATACCTTTAATGTATTCTCATTTTCTTATGTATTTATAATGGCAATGATGATACTGAT
GATATTTTAAGATGATGCCAGACCAAAAGGCTTGAATTTCTGCGTCTTTTGCCGAACGCAGTGCATGTGC
AATTGTTGTTTTTTGGAATATTCAATTTTCGGACTGTCCGCTTTGATTTCAGTTTCTTGGCTTATTCAAA
AAGCAAAGTAAAGCCAAAAAAGCGAGATGGCAATACCAAATGCGGCAAAACGGTAGTGGAAGGAAAGGGG
TGCGGGGCAGCGGAAGGAAGGGTGGGGCGGGGCGTGGCGGGGTCTGTGGCTGGGCGCGACGTCACCGACG
TTGGAGCCACTCCTTTGACCATGTGTGCGTGTGTGTATTATTCGTGTCTCGCCACTCGCCGGTTGTTTTT
TTCTTTTTATGCTGCGCTCTCTCTAGCGCCATCTCGCTTACGCATGCTCAACGCACCGCATGTTGCCGTT
TCCTTTTATGCGTCATTTTGGCTCGAAATAGGCAATTATTTAAACAAAGATTAGTCAACGAAAACGCTAA
AATAAATAAGTCTACAATATGGTTACTTATTGCCATGTGTGTGCAGCCAACGATAGCAACAAAAGCAACA
ACACAGGTGGCTTTCCCTCTTTCACTTTTTGTTTGCAAGCCGCGTGCGAGCAAGACGGCACGACCGGCAA
ACGCAATTACGCTGACAAAGAGCAGACGAAGTTTTGGCGAAAAACATCAAGGCGCCTGATACGAATGCAT
TTGCAATAACAATTGCGATATTTAATATTGTTTATGAAGCTGTTTGACTTCAAAACACACAAAAAAAAAA
ATAAAACAAATTATTTGAAAGAGAATTAGGAATCGGACGCTTATCGTTAGGGTAACAACAAGAAATGCTT
ACTGAGTCACAGCCTCTGGAAAACTGCCGCAAGCCAGAGAGAGAGAGAAAAAGAGGGAGAGCAGCTTAGA
CCGCATGTGCTTGTGTGTGAGGCGTCTCTCTCTTCGTCTCTGTTGCGCAAACGCATAGACTGCACTGAAA
AAATCGATTACCTATTTTTTATGAATGAATATTTGCACTATTACTATTCAAAACTATTAAGATAGCAATC
ACATTCAATAGCCAAATACTATACCACCTGAGCGATGCAACGAAATGATCAATTTGAGCAAAAATGCTGC
ATATTTAGGACGGCATCATTATAGAAATGCTTCTTGCTGTGTACTTTTCTCTCGTCTGGCAGCTGTTTCG
CCGTTATTGTTAAAACCGGCTTAAGTTAGGTGTGTTTTCTACGACTAGCTAGTGAATGCCCTACTAGAAG
ATGTGTGTTGCACAAAATGTCCCTGGAATAACCAATTTGAAGTGCAGATAGCAGTAAACGTAAGCTAATA
TGAATATTATTTAACTGTAATGTTTTAATATCGCTGGACATTACTAATAAACCCACTATAAACACATGTA
CATATGTATGTTTTGGCATACAATGAGTAGTTGGGGAAAAAATGTGTAAAAGCACCGTGACCATCACAGC
ATAAAGATAACCAGCTGAAGTATCGAATATGAGTAACCCCCAAATTGAATCACATGCCGCAACTGATAGG
ACCCATGGAAGTACACTCTTCATGGCGATATACAAGACACACACAAGCACGAACACCCAGTTGCGGAGGA
AATTCTCCGTAAATGAAAACCCAATCGGCGAACAATTCATACCCATATATGGTAAAAGTTTTGAACGCGA
CTTGAGAGCGGAGAGCATTGCGGCTGATAAGGTTTTAGCGCTAAGCGGGCTTTATAAAACGGGCTGCGGG
ACCAGTTTTCATATCACTACCGTTTGAGTTCTTGTGCTGTGTGGATACTCCTCCCGACACAAAGCCGCTC
CATCAGCCAGCAGTCGTCTAATCCAGAGACCCCGGATCCAACATGCCACCCAAGCGCAAAACGCTTAACG
CTGCGGCTGAGGCTAACGCTCATGCCGACGGACACGCCGACGGAAACGCCGACGGACACGTGGCCAATAC
GGCCGCGTCCTCGAATAATGCGAGGTTCGCTGATCTCACTAACATCGATACTCCGGGTCTGGGACCCACA
ACTACGACCCTGCTCGTGGAACCAGCACGCTCAAAGCGTCAACGAGTGTCCCGCGCATGCGACCAGTGCC
GTGCAGCCCGAGAGAAATGCGACGGAATACAGCCTGCGTGTTTCCCGTGCGTTTCCCAGGGAAGGTCCTG
CACTTATCAGGCTTCGCCGAAAAAGAGGGGAGTTCAAACCGGTTATATTCGTACGCTGGAGCTCGCCCTC
GCCTGGATGTTTGAAAATGTCGCGCGTTCCGAAGATGCCTTGCATAACCTCCTCGTCCGTGACGCCGGAC
AAGGATCAGCTCTGCTCGTTGGTAAAGATTCGCCGGCTGCCGAGCGACTCCATGCCCGTTGGGCTACTAG
CCGTGTCAATAAGAGCATTACCCGCCTCCTCTCGGGCCAAGCCGCTCAAGACCCTTCGGAAGATGGACAG
TCGCCTTCGGAGGATATCAATGTTCAAGATGCGGGAGCAAAAACCTCGGATTTCCCGCATGCTCCCCACC
TCACGTTCAGCGCACCTAAAAGTTCGACTGCGGAGACTAGGACTCTCCCTGGTCCAGTTCGTCCTCCAAT
CTCGGCGAACACACTCGAAAATAATCTGCAGCCGGATGGCACTGGAATAGGAAAGCTGCCTCCTAACCAC
TGGCGTTTGTTGGACATTTATTTCTCGTATACCCATTCGTGGCTTCCAATTTTGGAAAAAAAGGATATGT
ATCAGGCTCTCTACCAATACAGCGAGCAGGGAAGCCTCCTTCCGTCGGCGAACGTTGAAAGCGGTGTACA
TGCTGAACTGTGGTCAGCGTTGGCGCTTGCGTCGTTTCAAGCCGCTGCGACCGCCGCGTCCAGCGCGACG
GGACCTGCAAGCGCAGCTCACGGACACGATAATGCGATCAACCCGAGTCCCGCGGATATTTCGGATACGG
CAAGGAAACTCATCCCTCTTGAATCGGGACCATTTCAAGTCCAGCATTGCAGGGCTCTCTTGTTGTTGTG
CCTGGTTAGCCTCGGACGCGACGACTGGGAATCGGCCTGGCTGCTTGTTGGTTTCGCCGTCCGTGTCTTG
TTGGTGGTTCGTACACAGCTGCCCCCAGACGATGATCGTCCAAGGCCCCGGATGAGGGCTTTGCTCGTGG
CCTGTTTTATTGTTGACACGATCGTCTCCATGCGCCATAATGTCCCGGCTCACCTGAAACCCGATGATAT
TGCTGATTTGCCGCTGCCAGAGGATGGCCAGGATCAGTGGGAACCTTGGACCCCCTGCGAAGGTTTGCGT
CAGTTGGAGCTCCCTCCTACCGCCACGGCTACGGCCTCGATAATGCCGCACGTGATGGAGCAGCCTCTCA
GTACCAGCATTAACCCCGTCAACGACCGCTTCAACGGTATTCCCAACCCCACTCCGTATAACTCCGATGC
AGCTCTCGATGCTATCACTCAGACCAACGATTATGGAAGCGTAAATACACATGGTATCCTCTCTACTTAC
CCGCCACCGGCTACGCACCTTAATGAAGCTTCCGTCGCTCTCGCTCCCGGTGGCGCCCCCCCCCGACCGC
CTCCTCCGTATGTTGACAGCACGACCAATCACCCGCCGTACCACTCGAATCTGGTTCCAATGGCGAACTT
TGGTTACTCGACCGTTGATTACGATGCCATGGTTGACGATTTGGCTAGCATTGAATACACGGACGCTGTG
GATGTCGACCCACAGTTTATGACCAATCTGGGATTCGTTCCTGGATGTAACTTCTCCGACATTAATACAT
ACGAACAGTGAGGCCGCGTTAACCGATCCGTCGACCATGAAGATCAAGATCATTGCCCCGCCAGAGCGCA
AGTACTCTGTCTGGATCGGTGGCTCCATCCTGGCTTCGCTGTCCACCTTCCAGCAGATGTGGATCTCCAA
GCAGGAGTACGACGAGTCCGGCCCCTCCATTGTGCACCGCAAGTGCTTCTAAGAAGGATCGCTTGTCTGG
GCAAGAGGATCAGGATCGGGATGGTCTTGATTCTGCTGGAGGAGGAGGAGGAGAAGTCGAGGAAGCAGCA
GCGAAAGTGCAAGTGCGAGTGGTGGAAGTTTGGAGTGCAGCACAACAAAATCAACAACAACACCAACTAC
AAGATGAAAAGAGCGGAACCACCTGCACACCATCATCACTATCATCATCGTTTTGGGCGCATGTTGTGTG
GTTCCAGCGTATTAATATAATTAATTTATTCCACATGAGATATGATATGATATACTATGTATTTTTTGTT
TTTTTTTTATTTGTAAACCTTTAATATAACAAGAACTACAAAAAATGAAAATGAGCGAAAATGCATATTC
TGCCATTCCACACACACACCAACAACACCCAACACACGCACACCCACAAGCTTACACACACACATTCGCG
GCATGACAAGGACATCAAGATAAAGAAGAACTTAAAGAAGATATTTCCCAAAGCGCAAAAAGAACACACA
CACATTGCAAAACACAAACAACACACTAGCGTTTTGTACAATTCGTCAGCAACCTTATGTATTATTTTTT
AATTATGATGTAATTATAAACAAAGTGAAACAAAAATATGAAAACAAAAAGGAAAATCAAATCTGTCTTC
TCTTTCTCCCGCTCTCCTCGCTCTCTGCTGCTAACCTCGCCCTCTCCTCTCTCATCTTTTTGTCTGTCTC
TCTTCCACATTTTTGCCGGCCGGCAAAATAATAACCCACACACACTCACACTTGGCTGCAGTTTCGCGTG
CGATATTCACACACATTCAAGCATACAAGCATACATACATATGTATTTTTTTTTTATTTGTACACTTTTC
TAATTGCATGCGTATCGATTGATAAGTTTACGCCTGAAAATGTTAATTAAAATGTGAAAATGCAACTGAA
AAACTGATGAAATGAAACAACAACAAGCGAACAATTTGCTACATGTGTATTGTCTAACAACCGTTACTGC
AACGGTTGCTTCGGAAAAGGGTGAAGAGGAAGAGGGCACGAGGTCGACCTGCAGGCATGCAAGCTTGGCA
CTGGCCGTCGTTTTACAACGTCGTGACTGGGAAAACCCTGGCGTTACCCAACTTAATCGCCTTGCAGCAC
ATCCCCCTTTCGCCAGCTGGCGTAATAGCGAAGAGGCCCGCACCGATCGCCCTTCCCAACAGTTGCGCAG
CCTGAATGGCGAATGGCGCCTGATGCGGTATTTTCTCCTTACGCATCTGTGCGGTATTTCACACCGCATA
TGGTGCACTCTCAGTACAATCTGCTCTGATGCCGCATAGTTAAGCCAGCCCCGACACCCGCCAACACCCG
CTGACGCGCCCTGACGGGCTTGTCTGCTCCCGGCATCCGCTTACAGACAAGCTGTGACCGTCTCCGGGAG
CTGCATGTGTCAGAGGTTTTCACCGTCATCACCGAAACGCGCGA
