>Addgene plasmid #46099 | pAC-9-QFMD184-475 | addgene partial sequence | sequence record 68175 | AC5 5'-ACACAAAGCCGCTCCATCAG-3'
ACATGCCACCCAAGCGCAAAACGCTTAACGCTGCGGCTGAGGCTAACGCTCATGCCGACGGACACGCCGA
CGGAAACGCCGACGGACACGTGGCCAATACGGCCGCGTCCTCGAATAATGCGAGGTTCGCTGATCTCACT
AACATCGATACTCCGGGTCTGGGACCCACAACTACGACCCTGCTCGTGGAACCAGCACGCTCAAAGCGTC
AACGAGTGTCCCGCGCATGCGACCAGTGCCGTGCAGCCCGAGAGAAATGCGACGGAATACAGCCTGCGTG
TTTCCCGTGCGTTTCCCAGGGAAGGTCCTGCACTTATCAGGCTTCGCCGAAAAAGAGGGGAGTTCAAACC
GGTTATATTCGTACGCTGGAGCTCGCCCTCGCCTGGATGTTTGAAAATGTCGCGCGTTCCGAAGATGCCT
TGCATAACCTCCTCGTCCGTGACGCCGGACAAGGATCAGCTCTGCTCGTTGGTAAAGATTCGCCGGCTGC
CGAGCGACTCCATGCCCGTTGGGCTACTAGCCGTGTCAATAAGAGCATTACCCGCCTCCTCTCGGGCCAA
GCCGCTCAAGACCCTTCGGAAGATGGACAGTCGCCTTCGGAGGATATCAATGTTCAAGATGCGGGAGCAA
AAACCTCGGATTTCCCGCATGCTCCCCACCTCACGTTCAGCGCACCTAAAAGTTCGACTGCGGAGACTAG
GACTCTCCCTGGTCCAGTTCGTCCTCCAATCTCGGCGAACACACTCGAAAATAATCTGCAGCCGGATGGC
ACTGGAATA
