>Addgene plasmid #46099 | pAC-9-QFMD184-475 | addgene partial sequence | sequence record 68526 | actin5c-pA-R 5'-ACATCTGCTGGAAGGTGGAC-3'
ACAGAGTACTTGCGCTCTGGCGGGGCAATGATCTTGATCTTCATGGTCGACGGATCGGTTAACGCGGCCT
CACTGTTCGTATGTATTAATGTCGGAGAAGTTACATCCAGGAACGAATCCCAGATTGGTCATAAACTGTG
GGTCGACATCCACAGCGTCCGTGTATTCAATGCTAGCCAAATCGTCAACCATGGCATCGTAATCAACGGT
CGAGTAACCAAAGTTCGCCATTGGAACCAGATTCGAGTGGTACGGCGGGTGATTGGTCGTGCTGTCAACA
TACGGAGGAGGCGGTCGGGGGGGGGCGCCACCGGGAGCGAGAGCGACGGAAGCTTCATTAAGGTGCGTAG
CCGGTGGCGGGTAAGTAGAGAGGATACCATGTGTATTTACGCTTCCATAATCGTTGGTCTGAGTGATAGC
ATCGAGAGCTGCATCGGANTTATACGGAGTGGGGTTGGGAATACCGTTGAAGCGGTCGTTGACGGGGTTA
ATGCTGGTACTGAGAGGCTGCTCCATCACGTGCGGCATTATCGAGGCCGTAGCCGTGGCGGTAGGAGGGA
GCTCCAACTGACGCAAACCTTCGCAGGGGGTCCAAGGTTCCCACTGATCCTGGCCATCCTCTGGCAGCGG
CAAATCAGCAATATCATCGGGTTTCAGGTGAGCCGGGACATTATGGCGCATGGAGACGATCGTGTCAACA
ATAAAACAGGCCACGAGCAAAGCCCTCATCCGGGGCCTTGGACGATCATCGTCTGGGGGCAGCTGTGTAC
GAACCACCAACAAGACACGGACGGCGAAACCAACAAGCAGCCAGGCCGATTCCCAGTCGTCGCGTCCGAG
GCTAACCAGGCACAACAACAAGAGAGCCCTGCAATGCTGGACTTGAAATGGTCCCGATTCAAGAGGGATG
AGTTTCCTTGCCGTATCCGAAATATCCGCGGGA
